>Addgene plasmid #241866 | Cux1-SE(IRS)-eGFP-PGK-H2BRFP | addgene full sequence | sequence record 489576 | Addgene NGS Result
AAAAAAAATCAACCCCCCCTCAAACTTACCCCCCAAATAAACAACAATAAAAACTAACGAGATCAGAAGT
GATTCTTTCTCATCGTTTTCCCTACCTACCTACCCTTGTGGGATACTGTGAGCCGGGAGACACTTGTATC
ATGTCCTCCAAGCCTGATAGAATCTTCCAGAGTGGAGAGTGAGATGGGCTTGGAGTTTTGAGTGATGGTT
CGGAGAGATTGGATTTATCTGCCTCCCATCGCCCATTCTCAGTAATAAGCGAAGCTGCAGAAAGCCCTTG
GCCCGAGATATAATGTGTCATGTAATTACTGTAATAATACTTTGTACTTCTGCAGAGCCTTTCATCTGCG
GTGCTCCACGGCCTTTATAAACATTAATTAATTCCCATAACTGGGCGATGAGGTAGGTAAGTATCGTCAT
TCCCATTTCACAGATGAGAAGAGCCAGCACACGGGAGGGTGGGCCACCAGCCTTCAGTTTCTTGGCAAAG
CCCACCGACACAGCCAGCGCCCACTGGGAGTGGTGTCCATTTAAACTTGGTATTTTTTCCAGGCTGCCAG
GCCTAGTCTCTTACTGTATAAGGACTACACAAGCCCCAGGTGTCCTTTACATACTCTTTGGGGGACAAGC
AGTAGCCCTACTCTTCTCCCCTCCTGTGGAACACCCACATCCAAGCCCTAGGCACAGGGAGGTCTGTGAT
GGCCTCTGGATCCCTCCATTAGGGAGGCAGGGATCTTGCAGAATCAAGGTCCTAGAAAAGACAGATGTCT
AAATCAAGTTTAAGCCTCTCCCCCTGTTAGACAAGTCAAACCCTGCTCTGACTTCCTTTCTATAATGTGC
CCCCAAGGAATGGTGGCCTAGACCCCTCTTGCTAACATCTGTATCCCATCCCAAACCACAATGAATTGAT
AAGCTCTCTCATATACATTAACCCTTTTTACCGCTACCTCTCTAACCTGGGACATCCATCAAACCAAGAC
CACAGGTACCTTTAAGACCAATGACTTACAAGGCAGCTGTAGATCTTAGCCACTTTTTAAAAGAAAAGGG
GGGACTGGAAGGGCTAATTCACTCCCAACGAAGACAAGATCTGCTTTTTGCTTGTACTGGGTCTCTCTGG
TTAGACCAGATCTGAGCCTGGGAGCTCTCTGGCTAACTAGGGAACCCACTGCTTAAGCCTCAATAAAGCT
TGCCTTGAGTGCTTCAAGTAGTGTGTGCCCGTCTGTTGTGTGACTCTGGTAACTAGAGATCCCTCAGACC
CTTTTAGTCAGTGTGGAAAATCTCTAGCAGTAGTAGTTCATGTCATCTTATTATTCAGTATTTATAACTT
GCAAAGAAATGAATATCAGAGAGTGAGAGGAACTTGTTTATTGCAGCTTATAATGGTTACAAATAAAGCA
ATAGCATCACAAATTTCACAAATAAAGCATTTTTTTCACTGCATTCTAGTTGTGGTTTGTCCAAACTCAT
CAATGTATCTTATCATGTCTGGCTCTAGCTATCCCGCCCCTAACTCCGCCCATCCCGCCCCTAACTCCGC
CCAGTTCCGCCCATTCTCCGCCCCATGGCTGACTAATTTTTTTTATTTATGCAGAGGCCGAGGCCGCCTC
GGCCTCTGAGCTATTCCAGAAGTAGTGAGGAGGCTTTTTTGGAGGCCTAGGGACGTACCCAATTCGCCCT
ATAGTGAGTCGTATTACGCGCGCTCACTGGCCGTCGTTTTACAACGTCGTGACTGGGAAAACCCTGGCGT
TACCCAACTTAATCGCCTTGCAGCACATCCCCCTTTCGCCAGCTGGCGTAATAGCGAAGAGGCCCGCACC
GATCGCCCTTCCCAACAGTTGCGCAGCCTGAATGGCGAATGGG
[124 nt withheld, positions 1864-1987]
C
[91 nt withheld, positions 1989-2079]
A
[49 nt withheld, positions 2081-2129]
CCTTTGACGTTGGAGTCCACGTTCTTT
[37 nt withheld, positions 2157-2193]
ACCCTATCTCGGTCTATTCTTTTGATTTATAAGGGATTTTGCCGATTTCGGCCTATTGGTTAAAAAATGA
GCTGATTTAACAAAAATTTAACGCGAATTTTAACAAAATATTAACGCTTACAATTTAGGTGGCACTTTTC
GGGGAAATGTGCGCGGAACCCCTATTTGTTTATTTTTCTAAATACATTCAAATATGTATCCGCTCATGAG
ACAATAACCCTGATAAATGCTTCAATAATATTGAAAAAGGAAGAGTATGAGTATTCAACATTTCCGTGTC
GCCCTTATTCCCTTTTTTGCGGCATTTTGCCTTCCTGTTTTTGCTCACCCAGAAACGCTGGTGAAAGTAA
AAGATGCTGAAGATCAGTTGGGTGCACGAGTGGGTTACATCGAACTGGATCTCAACAGCGGTAAGATCCT
TGAGAGTTTTCGCCCCGAAGAACGTTTTCCAATGATGAGCACTTTTAAAGTTCTGCTATGTGGCGCGGTA
TTATCCCGTATTGACGCCGGGCAAGAGCAACTCGGTCGCCGCATACACTATTCTCAGAATGACTTGGTTG
AGTACTCACCAGTCACAGAAAAGCATCTTACGGATGGCATGACAGTAAGAGAATTATGCAGTGCTGCCAT
AACCATGAGTGATAACACTGCGGCCAACTTACTTCTGACAACGATCGGAGGACCGAAGGAGCTAACCGCT
TTTTTGCACAACATGGGGGATCATGTAACTCGCCTTGATCGTTGGGAACCGGAGCTGAATGAAGCCATAC
CAAACGACGAGCGTGACACCACGATGCCTGTAGCAATGGCAACAACGTTGCGCAAACTATTAACTGGCGA
ACTACTTACTCTAGCTTCCCGGCAACAATTAATAGACTGGATGGAGGCGGATAAAGTTGCAGGACCACTT
CTGCGCTCGGCCCTTCCGGCTGGCTGGTTTATTGCTGATAAATCTGGAGCCGGTGAGCGTGGGTCTCGCG
GTATCATTGCAGCACTGGGGCCAGATGGTAAGCCCTCCCGTATCGTAGTTATCTACACGACGGGGAGTCA
GGCAACTATGGATGAACGAAATAGACAGATCGCTGAGATAGGTGCCTCACTGATTAAGCATTGGTAACTG
TCAGACCAAGTTTACTCATATATACTTTAGATTGATTTAAAACTTCATTTTTAATTTAAAAGGATCTAGG
TGAAGATCCTTTTTGATAATCTCATGACCAAAATCCCTTAACGTGAGTTTTCGTTCCACTGAGCGTCAGA
CCCCGTAGAAAAGATCAAAGGATCTTCTTGAGATCCTTTTTTTCTGCGCGTAATCTGCTGCTTGCAAACA
AAAAAACCACCGCTACCAGCGGTGGTTTGTTTGCCGGATCAAGAGCTACCAACTCTTTTTCCGAAGGTAA
CTGGCTTCAGCAGAGCGCAGATACCAAATACTGTTCTTCTAGTGTAGCCGTAGTTAGGCCACCACTTCAA
GAACTCTGTAGCACCGCCTACATACCTCGCTCTGCTAATCCTGTTACCAGTGGCTGCTGCCAGTGGCGAT
AAGTCGTGTCTTACCGGGTTGGACTCAAGACGATAGTTACCGGATAAGGCGCAGCGGTCGGGCTGAACGG
GGGGTTCGTGCACACAGCCCAGCTTGGAGCGAACGACCTACACCGAACTGAGATACCTACAGCGTGAGCT
ATGAGAAAGCGCCACGCTTCCCGAAGGGAGAAAGGCGGACAGGTATCCGGTAAGCGGCAGGGTCGGAACA
GGAGAGCGCACGAGGGAGCTTCCAGGGGGAAACGCCTGGTATCTTTATAGTCCTGTCGGGTTTCGCCACC
TCTGACTTGAGCGTCGATTTTTGTGATGCTCGTCAGGGGGGCGGAGCCTATGGAAAAACGCCAGCAACGC
GGCCTTTTTACGGTTCCTGGCCTTTTGCTGGCCTTTTGCTCACATGTTCTTTCCTGCGTTATCCCCTGAT
TCTGTGGATAACCGTATTACCGCCTTTGAGTGAGCTGATACCGCTCGCCGCAGCCGAACGACCGAGCGCA
GCGAGTCAGTGAGCGAGGAAGCGGAAGAGCGCCCAATACGCAAACCGCCTCTCCCCGCGCGTTGGCCGAT
TCATTAATGCAGCTGGCACGACAGGTTTCCCGACTGGAAAGCGGGCAGTGAGCGCAACGCAATTAATGTG
AGTTAGCTCACTCATTAGGCACCCCAGGCTTTACACTTTATGCTTCCGGCTCGTATGTTGTGTGGAATTG
TGAGCGGATAACAATTTCACACAGGAAACAGCTATGACCATGATTACGCCAAGCGCGCAATTAACCCTCA
CTAAAGGGAACAAAAGCTGGAGCTGCAAGCTTAATGTAGTCTTATGCAATACTCTTGTAGTCTTGCAACA
TGGTAACGATGAGTTAGCAACATGCCTTACAAGGAGAGAAAAAGCACCGTGCATGCCGATTGGTGGAAGT
AAGGTGGTACGATCGTGCCTTATTAGGAAGGCAACAGACGGGTCTGACATGGATTGGACGAACCACTGAA
TTGCCGCATTGCAGAGATATTGTATTTAAGTGCCTAGCTCGATACATAAACGGGTCTCTCTGGTTAGACC
AGATCTGAGCCTGGGAGCTCTCTGGCTAACTAGGGAACCCACTGCTTAAGCCTCAATAAAGCTTGCCTTG
AGTGCTTCAAGTAGTGTGTGCCCGTCTGTTGTGTGACTCTGGTAACTAGAGATCCCTCAGACCCTTTTAG
TCAGTGTGGAAAATCTCTAGCAGTGGCGCCCGAACAGGGACTTGAAAGCGAAAGGGAAACCAGAGGAGCT
CTCTCGACGCAGGACTCGGCTTGCTGAAGCGCGCACGGCAAGAGGCGAGGGGCGGCGACTGGTGAGTACG
CCAAAAATTTTGACTAGCGGAGGCTAGAAGGAGAGAGATGGGTGCGAGAGCGTCAGTATTAAGCGGGGGA
GAATTAGATCGCGATGGGAAAAAATTCGGTTAAGGCCAGGGGGAAAGAAAAAATATAAATTAAAACATAT
AGTATGGGCAAGCAGGGAGCTAGAACGATTCGCAGTTAATCCTGGCCTGTTAGAAACATCAGAAGGCTGT
AGACAAATACTGGGACAGCTACAACCATCCCTTCAGACAGGATCAGAAGAACTTAGATCATTATATAATA
CAGTAGCAACCCTCTATTGTGTGCATCAAAGGATAGAGATAAAAGACACCAAGGAAGCTTTAGACAAGAT
AGAGGAAGAGCAAAACAAAAGTAAGACCACCGCACAGCAAGCGGCCGCTGATCTTCAGACCTGGAGGAGG
AGATATGAGGGACAATTGGAGAAGTGAATTATATAAATATAAAGTAGTAAAAATTGAACCATTAGGAGTA
GCACCCACCAAGGCAAAGAGAAGAGTGGTGCAGAGAGAAAAAAGAGCAGTGGGAATAGGAGCTTTGTTCC
TTGGGTTCTTGGGAGCAGCAGGAAGCACTATGGGCGCAGCGTCAATGACGCTGACGGTACAGGCCAGACA
ATTATTGTCTGGTATAGTGCAGCAGCAGAACAATTTGCTGAGGGCTATTGAGGCGCAACAGCATCTGTTG
CAACTCACAGTCTGGGGCATCAAGCAGCTCCAGGCAAGAATCCTGGCTGTGGAAAGATACCTAAAGGATC
AACAGCTCCTGGGGATTTGGGGTTGCTCTGGAAAACTCATTTGCACCACTGCTGTGCCTTGGAATGCTAG
TTGGAGTAATAAATCTCTGGAACAGATTTGGAATCACACGACCTGGATGGAGTGGGACAGAGAAATTAAC
AATTACACAAGCTTAATACACTCCTTAATTGAAGAATCGCAAAACCAGCAAGAAAAGAATGAACAAGAAT
TATTGGAATTAGATAAATGGGCAAGTTTGTGGAATTGGTTTAACATAACAAATTGGCTGTGGTATATAAA
ATTATTCATAATGATAGTAGGAGGCTTGGTAGGTTTAAGAATAGTTTTTGCTGTACTTTCTATAGTGAAT
AGAGTTAGGCAGGGATATTCACCATTATCGTTTCAGACCCACCTCCCAACCCCGAGGGGACCCGACAGGC
CCGAAGGAATAGAAGAAGAAGGTGGAGAGAGAGACAGAGACAGATCCATTCGATTAGTGAACGGATCTCG
ACGGTATCGATCACGAGACTAGCCTCGAGCGGCCGCCCCCTTCACCGAGGGCCTATTTCCCATGATTCCT
TCATATTTGCATATACGATACAAGGCTGTTAGAGAGATAATTGGAATTAATTTGACTGTAAACACAAAGA
TATTAGTACAAAATACGTGACGTAGAAAGTAATAATTTCTTGGGTAGTTTGCAGTTTTAAAATTATGTTT
TAAAATGGACTATCATATGCTTACCGTAACTTGAAAGTATTTCGATTTCTTGGCTTTATATATCTTGTGG
AAAGGACGAAACACCGGCAACAAGATGAAGAGCACCAACTCGAGTTGGTGCTCTTCATCTTGTTGTTTTT
AATTCTCGACCTCGAGACAAATGGCAGTATTCATCCACAATTTTAAAAGAAAAGGGGGGATTGGGGGGTA
CAGTGCAGGGGAAAGAATAGTAGACATAATAGCAACAGACATACAAACTAAAGAATTACAAAAACAAATT
ACAAAAATTCAAAATTTTCGGGTTTATTACAGGGACAGCAGAGATCCACTTTGGCCGCGGCTCGAGGGGG
TTGGGGTTGCGCCTTTTCCAAGGCAGCCCTGGGTTTGCGCAGGGACGCGGCTGCTCTGGGCGTGGTTCCG
GGAAACGCAGCGGCGCCGACCCTGGGTCTCGCACATTCTTCACGTCCGTTCGCAGCGTCACCCGGATCTT
CGCCGCTACCCTTGTGGGCCCCCCGGCGACGCTTCCTGCTCCGCCCCTAAGTCGGGAAGGTTCCTTGCGG
TTCGCGGCGTGCCGGACGTGACAAACGGAAGCCGCACGTCTCACTAGTACCCTCGCAGACGGACAGCGCC
AGGGAGCAATGGCAGCGCGCCGACCGCGATGGGCTGTGGCCAATAGCGGCTGCTCAGCAGGGCGCGCCGA
GAGCAGCGGCCGGGAAGGGGCGGTGCGGGAGGCGGGGTGTGGGGCGGTAGTGTGGGCCCTGTTCCTGCCC
GCGCGGTGTTCCGCATTCTGCAAGCCTCCGGAGCGCACGTCGGCAGTCGGCTCCCTCGTTGACCGAATCA
CCGACCTCTCTCCCCAGGGGGATCTACCATGCCAGAGCCAGCGAAGTCTGCTCCCGCCCCGAAAAAGGGC
TCCAAGAAGGCGGTGACTAAGGCGCAGAAGAAAGGCGGCAAGAAGCGCAAGCGCAGCCGCAAGGAGAGCT
ATTCCATCTATGTGTACAAGGTTCTGAAGCAGGTCCACCCTGACACCGGCATTTCGTCCAAGGCCATGGG
CATCATGAACTCGTTTGTGAACGACATTTTCGAGCGCATCGCAGGTGAGGCTTCCCGCCTGGCGCATTAC
AACAAGCGCTCGACCATCACCTCCAGGGAGATCCAGACGGCCGTGCGCCTGCTGCTGCCTGGGGAGTTGG
CCAAGCACGCCGTGTCCGAGGGTACTAAGGCCATCACCAAGTACACCAGCGCTAAGGATCCACCGGTCGC
CACCATGGCCTCCTCCGAGGACGTCATCAAGGAGTTCATGCGCTTCAAGGTGCGCATGGAGGGCTCCGTG
AACGGCCACGAGTTCGAGATCGAGGGCGAGGGCGAGGGCCGCCCCTACGAGGGCACCCAGACCGCCAAGC
TGAAGGTGACCAAGGGCGGCCCCCTGCCCTTCGCCTGGGACATCCTGTCCCCTCAGTTCCAGTACGGCTC
CAAGGCCTACGTGAAGCACCCCGCCGACATCCCCGACTACTTGAAGCTGTCCTTCCCCGAGGGCTTCAAG
TGGGAGCGCGTGATGAACTTCGAGGACGGCGGCGTGGTGACCGTGACCCAGGACTCCTCCCTGCAGGACG
GCGAGTTCATCTACAAGGTGAAGCTGCGCGGCACCAACTTCCCCTCCGACGGCCCCGTAATGCAGAAGAA
GACCATGGGCTGGGAGGCCTCCACCGAGCGGATGTACCCCGAGGACGGCGCCCTGAAGGGCGAGATCAAG
ATGAGGCTGAAGCTGAAGGACGGCGGCCACTACGACGCCGAGGTCAAGACCACCTACATGGCCAAGAAGC
CCGTGCAGCTGCCCGGCGCCTACAAGACCGACATCAAGCTGGACATCACCTCCCACAACGAGGACTACAC
CATCGTGGAACAGTACGAGCGCGCCGAGGGCCGCCACTCCACCGGCGCCTAACTCGAGACTAGTCGACGT
GAGGATCCTCTAGAGTCGCGGCCGCTTTACTTGTACAGCTCGTCCATGCCGAGAGTGATCCCGGCGGCGG
TCACGAACTCCAGCAGGACCATGTGATCGCGCTTCTCGTTGGGGTCTTTGCTCAGGGCGGACTGGGTGCT
CAGGTAGTGGTTGTCGGGCAGCAGCACGGGGCCGTCGCCGATGGGGGTGTTCTGCTGGTAGTGGTCGGCG
AGCTGCACGCTGCCGTCCTCGATGTTGTGGCGGATCTTGAAGTTCACCTTGATGCCGTTCTTCTGCTTGT
CGGCCATGATATAGACGTTGTGGCTGTTGTAGTTGTACTCCAGCTTGTGCCCCAGGATGTTGCCGTCCTC
CTTGAAGTCGATGCCCTTCAGCTCGATGCGGTTCACCAGGGTGTCGCCCTCGAACTTCACCTCGGCGCGG
GTCTTGTAGTTGCCGTCGTCCTTGAAGAAGATGGTGCGCTCCTGGACGTAGCCTTCGGGCATGGCGGACT
TGAAGAAGTCGTGCTGCTTCATGTGGTCGGGGTAGCGGCTGAAGCACTGCACGCCGTAGGTCAGGGTGGT
CACGAGGGTGGGCCAGGGCACGGGCAGCTTGCCGGTGGTGCAGATGAACTTCAGGGTCAGCTTGCCGTAG
GTGGCATCGCCCTCGCCCTCGCCGGACACGCTGAACTTGTGGCCGTTTACGTCGCCGTCCAGCTCGACCA
GGATGGGCACCACCCCGGTGAACAGCTCCTCGCCCTTGCTCACCATGGTGGCGACCGGTGGATCCCCCAG
CTTTTTGCAAAAGCCTAGGCCTCCAAAAAAGCCTCCTCACTACTTCTGGAATAGCTCAGAGGCCGAGGCG
GCCTCGGCCTCTGCATAAATAAAAAAAATTAGTCAGCCATGGGGCGGAGAATGGGCGGAACTGGGCGGAG
TTAGGGGCGGGATGGGCGGAGTTAGGGGCGGGACTATGGTTGCTGACTAATTGAGATGCACATCAGAGGA
TCAGGCTGGTGATGTGGCCCTGGGGGTAGACTGCTTGCCTTCCAAGTGGGAAGCCCAGGTTCTATCCTCA
AATGAACCAGGGGTCATGTGCTATGTGCTATAGACCCAGAAATTGGGAGGTGGAGACAGGATGATCAAAA
GTTGAAGGCTATCCTTGGCTACATAGGCAGTTTAAGTTTGAGGCTAGACTAGGCTATATGAGACCCCTCC
CCCTTTCTCTCTCTCTCTCTCTCTTAAAAACAAAACAAACCAGAACAAACCGAAAAAACAAAAATAAGAT
CCCAAGACAAAACAAAAAAC
Features (pLannotate 1.2.2; 30 found; start..end, strand, type, name):
    977..1054    +  CDS            nef (fragment): NEF_HV1Z2 - Experimental evidence at protein level: Swiss-Prot protein existence level 1. Extracellular Nef protein targets CD4(+) T-lymphocytes for apoptosis by interacting with CXCR4 surface receptors. From Human immunodeficiency virus type 1 group M subtype D (isolate Z2/CDC-Z34) (HIV-1).
   1056..1289    +  LTR            3' LTR (ΔU3): self-inactivating 3' long terminal repeat (LTR) from HIV-1
   1361..1482    +  polyA_signal   SV40 poly(A) signal: SV40 polyadenylation signal
   1522..1657    +  rep_origin     SV40 ori: SV40 origin of replication
   1678..1696    -  promoter       T7 promoter: promoter for bacteriophage T7 RNA polymerase
   1704..1859    +  CDS            lacZα (fragment): LacZα fragment of β-galactosidase; lacZ fragment
   1864..2292    +  rep_origin     f1 ori (sequence partly withheld): f1 bacteriophage origin of replication; arrow indicates direction of (+) strand synthesis
   2345..2449    +  promoter       AmpR promoter: bla
   2450..3310    +  CDS            AmpR: β-lactamase; bla; confers resistance to ampicillin, carbenicillin, and related antibiotics
   3481..4069    +  rep_origin     ori: high-copy-number ColE1/pMB1/pBR322/pUC origin of replication
   4252..4344    +  CDS            lacI (fragment): lac repressor; lacI; The lac repressor binds to the lac operator to inhibit transcription in E. coli. This inhibition can be relieved by adding lactose or isopropyl-β-D-thiogalactopyranoside (IPTG).
   4357..4378    +  protein_bind   CAP binding site: CAP binding activates transcription in the presence of cAMP. E. coli catabolite activator protein
   4393..4423    +  promoter       lac promoter: promoter for the E. coli lac operon
   4431..4447    +  protein_bind   lac operator: The lac repressor binds to the lac operator to inhibit transcription in E. coli. This inhibition can be relieved by adding lactose or isopropyl-β-D-thiogalactopyranoside (IPTG). lac repressor encoded by lacI
   4492..4510    +  promoter       T3 promoter: promoter for bacteriophage T3 RNA polymerase
   4538..4764    +  promoter       RSV promoter: Rous sarcoma virus enhancer/promoter
   4765..4945    +  LTR            5' LTR (truncated): truncated 5' long terminal repeat (LTR) from HIV-1
   4992..5117    +  misc_feature   HIV-1 Ψ: packaging signal of human immunodeficiency virus type 1
   5101..5464    +  CDS            HIV-1 gag (fragment): gag protein from human immunodeficiency virus 1; gag
   5610..5843    +  misc_feature   RRE: The Rev response element (RRE) of HIV-1 allows for Rev-dependent mRNA export from the nucleus to the cytoplasm.
   6220..6320    +  CDS            Rev (fragment): human immunodeficiency virus 1 (HIV-1) Rev protein; rev; enhances nuclear export of unspliced and incompletely spliced viral mRNAs
   6370..6610    +  promoter       U6 promoter: RNA polymerase III promoter for human U6 snRNA
   6621..6641    +  CDS            CopGFP (fragment): green fluorescent protein 2 from Pontellina plumata, also known as ppluGFP2 (Shagin et al., 2004)
   6648..6668    -  CDS            CopGFP (fragment): green fluorescent protein 2 from Pontellina plumata, also known as ppluGFP2 (Shagin et al., 2004)
   6714..6831    +  misc_feature   cPPT/CTS: central polypurine tract and central termination sequence of HIV-1
   6880..7390    +  promoter       hPGK promoter: human phosphoglycerate kinase 1 promoter
   7402..7779    +  CDS            H2B: human histone H2B; HIST1H2BJ
   7798..8475    +  CDS            mRFP1: monomeric derivative of DsRed (Campbell et al., 2002) mammalian codon-optimized
   8520..9239    -  CDS            EGFP: the original enhanced GFP (Yang et al., 1996) mammalian codon-optimized
   9267..9463    -  promoter       SV40 promoter: SV40 early promoter
