[The description below was written by a language model from this plasmid's Addgene catalogue record and pLannotate feature annotations shown in this document.]
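Description:
Cux1-SE(IRS)-eGFP-PGK-H2BRFP is a third-generation-style, self-inactivating lentiviral reporter built on the pLKO backbone for delivery into mammalian cells. It is propagated in E. coli through a high-copy ColE1/pUC origin with ampicillin resistance (AmpR); an f1 origin and leftover lac/T7/T3 cloning-vector elements are also present. The viral framework consists of an RSV promoter fused to a truncated HIV-1 5' LTR, the Ψ packaging signal with a gag fragment, the RRE for Rev-dependent export of the genomic RNA, a cPPT/CTS, and a ΔU3 3' LTR that inactivates LTR-driven transcription after integration. An SV40 poly(A) signal and SV40 origin lie downstream.

The payload holds two fluorescent reporters in opposite orientations. The human PGK promoter drives a fusion of human histone H2B to mRFP1, giving constitutive nuclear red fluorescence that marks transduced cells regardless of lineage. On the reverse strand, EGFP sits downstream of an annotated SV40 early promoter segment. According to the catalogue entry, EGFP is driven by a mouse Cux1 super-enhancer "epicenter" element specific to the inner root sheath (IRS) of the hair follicle. The enhancer fragment itself is not annotated in the feature table, although unannotated sequence lies beyond the SV40 promoter, where it would presumably reside. The pLKO-derived U6 promoter remains, followed by two short inverted matches to CopGFP that resemble a hairpin insert, though the record does not comment on this. The construct serves to read out IRS-specific Cux1 enhancer activity as green signal within red-labelled transduced cells.
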