Addgene plasmid #241866: Cux1-SE(IRS)-eGFP-PGK-H2BRFP
Purpose: Inner root sheath (IRS)-specific Cux1 epicenter-driven fluorescent reporter
Depositing lab: Elaine Fuchs. Depositing organization: Rockefeller University. Publication: Pioneer factors govern super-enhancer dynamics in stem cell plasticity and lineage choice. Adam RC, Yang H, Rockowitz S, Larsen SB, Nikolova M, Oristian DS, Polak L, Kadaja M, Asare A, Zheng D, Fuchs E. Nature. 2015 May 21;521(7552):366-70. doi: 10.1038/nature14289. Epub 2015 Mar 18. PubMed 25799994.
Backbone
  Vector backbone: pLKO
  Vector type: Mammalian Expression, Lentiviral
Growth in bacteria
  Bacterial resistance: Ampicillin, 100 μg/mL
  Growth temperature: 37°C
  Growth strain: NEB Stable
  Copy number: High Copy
Gene/Insert
  Gene/Insert name: Cux1-SE(IRS)-eGFP
  Species: M. musculus (mouse)
  Cloning method: Restriction Enzyme; 5′ cloning site Unknown (unknown if destroyed); 3′ cloning site Unknown (unknown if destroyed)
Terms and licenses: Academic/Nonprofit Terms; Industry Terms: Not Available to Industry
How to cite: Cux1-SE(IRS)-eGFP-PGK-H2BRFP was a gift from Elaine Fuchs (Addgene plasmid # 241866 ; http://n2t.net/addgene:241866 ; RRID:Addgene_241866)
